>Addgene plasmid #25513 | RAB43 | depositor partial sequence | sequence record 11917 | Author sequence
TGGTGATCCCGACGAACAGTATGATTTTCTGTTCAAATTAGTGTTGGTTGGCGACGCCAGCGTAGGTAAG
ACCTGCGTTGTACAACGTTTTAAAACGGGGGCATTCTCTGAGCGCCAAGGAAGTACTATTGGCGTCGATT
TTACAATGAAAACCCTTGAAATCCAGGGGAAGCGGGTGAAACTCCAGATATGGGACACGGCTGGACAGGA
GAGATTCCGAACTATTACACAATCATACTATCGTTCCGCGAATGGCGCCATCCTGGCATACGATATTACC
AAACGCTCGTCGTTTCTGTCTGTCCCGCATTGGATCGAAGATGTGCGTAAGTATGCTGGGAGTAACATAG
TTCAGTTATTGATTGGAAATAAATCAGACCTTTCCGAACTGCGCGAGGTCTCGCTCGCGGAAGCCCAAAG
CCTGGCAGAGCACTACGATATCTTATGTGCTATTGAAACGTCTGCGAAAGACAGTTCAAACGTGGAAGAG
GCCTTCCTGCGGGTAGCAACCGAATTGATTATGCGTCATGGCGGTCCACTTTTTTCC
