>Addgene plasmid #25513 | RAB43 | addgene partial sequence | sequence record 31495 | 25513 with LacI-R
CCCTGATTGACTCTCTTCCGGGCGCTATCATGCCATACCGCGAAAGGTTTTGCGCCATTCGATGGTGTCC
GGGATCTCGACGCTCTCCCTTATGCGACTCCTGCATTAGGAAGCAGCCCAGTAGTAGGTTGAGGCCGTTG
AGCACCGCCGCCGCAAGGAATGGTGCATGCAAGGAGATGGCGCCCAACAGTCCCCCGGCCACGGGGCCTG
CCACCATACCCACGCCGAAACAAGCGCTCATGAGCCCGAAGTGGCGAGCCCGATCTTCCCCATCGGTGAT
GTCGGCGATATAGGCGCCAGCAACCGCACCTGTGGCGCCGGTGATGCCGGCCACGATGCGTCCGGCGTAG
AGGATCGAGATCTCGATCCCGCGAAATTAATACGACTCACTATAGGGGAATTGTGAGCGGATAACAATTC
CCCTCTAGAAATAATTTTGTTTAACTTTAAGAAGGAGATATACCATGGGCAGCAGCCATCATCATCATCA
TCACAGCAGCGGCCTGGTTCCGCGTGGTAGTGGTGATCCCGACGAACAGTATGATTTTCTGTTCAAATTA
GTGTTGGTTGGCGACGCCAGCGTAGGTAAGACCTGCGTTGTACAACGTTTTAAAACGGGGGCATTCTCTG
AGCGCCAAGGAAGTACTATTGGCGTCGATTTTACAATGAAAACCCTTGAAATCCAGGGGAAGCGGGTGAA
ACTCCAGATATGGGACACGGCTGGACAGGAGAGATTCCGAACTATTACACAATCATACTATCGTTCCGCG
AATGGCGCCATCCTGGCATACGATATTACCAAACGCTCGTCGTTTCTGTCTGTCCCGCATTGGATCGAAG
ATGTGCGTAAGTATGCTGGGAGTAACATAGTTCAGTTATTGATTGGAAATAAATCA
