[The description below was written by a language model from this plasmid's Addgene catalogue record.]
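Description:
RAB43 is a bacterial expression plasmid built on pET28a-LIC, a ligation-independent-cloning derivative of the pET28a vector produced by a structural genomics consortium. It is selected with kanamycin, is listed as low copy, and is propagated in a standard cloning strain (DH5alpha). The record does not include a feature table, so the promoter, origin of replication and other backbone elements are not explicitly annotated. However, the listed sequencing primers (T7 forward and T7 terminator) are consistent with the usual pET arrangement, in which the insert sits between a T7 promoter and T7 terminator. In that arrangement the insert is transcribed by T7 RNA polymerase in a suitable E. coli expression host.

The insert is a 547 bp segment of human RAB43, a member of the Rab family of small GTPases, which are generally involved in regulating vesicle trafficking. It carries an N-terminal His tag, which allows the recombinant protein to be purified by immobilised metal affinity chromatography. The record notes that the insert may not be the full open reading frame, as is typical of constructs trimmed to a well-behaved domain for crystallisation. The exact boundaries of the fragment are not stated.

The stated purpose is bacterial production of protein for structure determination, and the depositor comments link the construct to a deposited Protein Data Bank structure of RAB43. The plasmid is therefore suited to producing tagged RAB43 protein for structural, biochemical or biophysical work. The cloning method is catalogued as restriction enzyme despite the LIC-type backbone, and the record does not resolve this. Distribution is limited to academic and nonprofit users.
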