Addgene plasmid #25513: RAB43
Purpose: Bacterial expression for structure determination; may not be full ORF
Depositing lab: Cheryl Arrowsmith. Depositing organization: University of Toronto.
Backbone
  Vector backbone: pET28a-LIC
  Backbone manufacturer: SGC
  Backbone size w/o insert (bp): 7328
  Vector type: Bacterial Expression
Growth in bacteria
  Bacterial resistance: Kanamycin, 50 μg/mL
  Growth temperature: 37°C
  Growth strain: DH5alpha
  Copy number: Low Copy
Gene/Insert
  Gene/Insert name: RAB43 (alt names: PDB: 2HUP; ISY1, MGC90481, RAB11B, RAB41)
  Species: H. sapiens (human)
  Insert size (bp): 547
  Entrez Gene: RAB43 (a.k.a. RAB11B, RAB41)
  Tag / fusion protein: His (N terminal on insert)
  Cloning method: Restriction Enzyme
  Sequencing primers: 5′ T7; 3′ T7-term
Terms and licenses: Academic/Nonprofit Terms; Industry Terms: Not Available to Industry
Depositor comments: PDB: 2HUP http://www.thesgc.org/structures/2HUP/
How to cite: RAB43 was a gift from Cheryl Arrowsmith (Addgene plasmid # 25513 ; http://n2t.net/addgene:25513 ; RRID:Addgene_25513)
